>Addgene plasmid #103749 | LSB-hsa-miR-9-5p | depositor full sequence | sequence record 196546 | Full Sequence
AATTGAGGGGATAACGCAGGAAAGAACATGTGAGCAAAAGGCCAGCAAAAGGCCAGGAACCGTAAAAAGG
CCGCGTTGCTGGCGTTTTTCCATAGGCTCCGCCCCCCTGACGAGCATCACAAAAATCGACGCTCAAGTCA
GAGGTGGCGAAACCCGACAGGACTATAAAGATACCAGGCGTTTCCCCCTGGAAGCTCCCTCGTGCGCTCT
CCTGTTCCGACCCTGCCGCTTACCGGATACCTGTCCGCCTTTCTCCCTTCGGGAAGCGTGGCGCTTTCTC
ATAGCTCACGCTGTAGGTATCTCAGTTCGGTGTAGGTCGTTCGCTCCAAGCTGGGCTGTGTGCACGAACC
CCCCGTTCAGCCCGACCGCTGCGCCTTATCCGGTAACTATCGTCTTGAGTCCAACCCGGTAAGACACGAC
TTATCGCCACTGGCAGCAGCCACTGGTAACAGGATTAGCAGAGCGAGGTATGTAGGCGGTGCTACAGAGT
TCTTGAAGTGGTGGCCTAACTACGGCTACACTAGAAGAACAGTATTTGGTATCTGCGCTCTGCTGAAGCC
AGTTACCTTCGGAAAAAGAGTTGGTAGCTCTTGATCCGGCAAACAAACCACCGCTGGTAGCGGTGGTTTT
TTTGTTTGCAAGCAGCAGATTACGCGCAGAAAAAAAGGATCTCAAGAAGATCCTTTGATCTTTTCTACGG
GGTCTGACGCTCAGTGGAACGAAAACTCACGTTAAGGGATTTTGGTCATGAGATTATCAAAAAGGATCTT
CACCTAGATCCTTTTAAATTAAAAATGAAGTTTTAAATCAATCTAAAGTATATATGAGTAAACTTGGTCT
GACAGTTACCAATGCTTAATCAGTGAGGCACCTATCTCAGCGATCTGTCTATTTCGTTCATCCATAGTTG
CCTGACTCCCCGTCGTGTAGATAACTACGATACGGGAGGGCTTACCATCTGGCCCCAGTGCTGCAATGAT
ACCGCGAGAACCACGCTCACCGGCTCCAGATTTATCAGCAATAAACCAGCCAGCCGGAAGGGCCGAGCGC
AGAAGTGGTCCTGCAACTTTATCCGCCTCCATCCAGTCTATTAATTGTTGCCGGGAAGCTAGAGTAAGTA
GTTCGCCAGTTAATAGTTTGCGCAACGTTGTTGCCATTGCTACAGGCATCGTGGTGTCACGCTCGTCGTT
TGGTATGGCTTCATTCAGCTCCGGTTCCCAACGATCAAGGCGAGTTACATGATCCCCCATGTTGTGCAAA
AAAGCGGTTAGCTCCTTCGGTCCTCCGATCGTTGTCAGAAGTAAGTTGGCCGCAGTGTTATCACTCATGG
TTATGGCAGCACTGCATAATTCTCTTACTGTCATGCCATCCGTAAGATGCTTTTCTGTGACTGGTGAGTA
CTCAACCAAGTCATTCTGAGAATAGTGTATGCGGCGACCGAGTTGCTCTTGCCCGGCGTCAATACGGGAT
AATACCGCGCCACATAGCAGAACTTTAAAAGTGCTCATCATTGGAAAACGTTCTTCGGGGCGAAAACTCT
CAAGGATCTTACCGCTGTTGAGATCCAGTTCGATGTAACCCACTCGTGCACCCAACTGATCTTCAGCATC
TTTTACTTTCACCAGCGTTTCTGGGTGAGCAAAAACAGGAAGGCAAAATGCCGCAAAAAAGGGAATAAGG
GCGACACGGAAATGTTGAATACTCATACTCTTCCTTTTTCAATATTATTGAAGCATTTATCAGGGTTATT
GTCTCATGAGCGGATACATATTTGAATGTAGCTCCGAATTTCTCGAGGGCTTGTCGACGACGGCGGTCTC
CGTCGTCAGGATCATGAATTCGACCCGCCTGCCACCATGACCGAGTACAAGCCCACGGTGCGCCTCGCCA
CCCGCGACGACGTCCCCCGGGCCGTACGCACCCTCGCCGCCGCGTTCGCCGACTACCCCGCCACGCGCCA
CACCGTCGACCCGGACCGCCACATCGAGCGGGTCACCGAGCTGCAAGAACTCTTCCTCACGCGCGTCGGG
CTCGACATCGGCAAGGTGTGGGTCGCGGACGACGGCGCCGCGGTGGCGGTCTGGACCACGCCGGAGAGCG
TCGAAGCGGGGGCGGTGTTCGCCGAGATCGGCCCGCGCATGGCCGAGTTGAGCGGTTCCCGGCTGGCCGC
GCAGCAACAGATGGAAGGCCTCCTGGCGCCGCACCGGCCCAAGGAGCCCGCGTGGTTCCTGGCCACCGTC
GGCGTCTCGCCCGACCACCAGGGCAAGGGTCTGGGCAGCGCCGTCGTGCTCCCCGGAGTGGAGGCGGCCG
AGCGCGCCGGGGTGCCCGCCTTCCTGGAGACATCCGCGCCCCGCAACCTCCCCTTCTACGAGCGGCTCGG
CTTCACCGTCACCGCCGACGTCGAGGTGCCCGAAGGACCGCGCACCTGGTGCATGACCCGCAAGCCCGGT
GCCTGATACGCGTGAATTCACTCCTCAGGTGCAGGCTGCCTATCAGAAGGTGGTGGCTGGTGTGGCCAAT
GCCCTGGCTCACAAATACCACTGAGATCTTTTTCCCTCTGCCAAAAATTATGGGGACATCATGAAGCCCC
TTGAGCATCTGACTTCTGGCTAATAAAGGAAATTTATTTTCATTGCAATAGTGTGTTGGAATTTTTTGTG
TCTCTCACTCGGAAGGACATATGGGAGGGCAAATCATTTAAAACATCAGAATGAGTATTTGGTTTAGAGT
TTGGCAACATATGCCCATATGCTGGCTGCCATGAACAAAGGTTGGCTATAAAGAGGTCATCAGTATATGA
AACAGCCCCCTGCTGTCCATTCCTTATTCCATAGAAAAGCCTTGACTTGAGGTTAGATTTTTTTTATATT
TTGTTTTGTGTTATTTTTTTCTTTAACATCCCTAAAATTTTCCTTACATGTTTTACTAGCCAGATTTTTC
CTCCTCTCCTGACTACTCCCAGTCATAGCTGTCCCTCTTCTCTTATGGAGATCCCTCGACCTGCAGCCCA
AGCTTGAATTCTCTAGAATTACCCTGTTATCCCTATGCTTGGTTTACCGAGCTCTTATTGGTTTTCAAAC
TTCATTGACTGTGCCCAACGCGCCTGGGAGCTCACGGGGACAGCCCCCCCCCAAAGCCCCCAGGGATGTA
ATTACGTCCCTCCCCCGCTAGGGGGCAGCAGCGAGCCGCCCGGGGCTCCGCTCCGGTCCGGCGCTCCCCC
CGCATCCCCGAGCCGGCAGCGTGCGGGGACAGCCCGGGCACGGGGAAGGTGGCACGGGATCGCTTTCCTC
TGAACGCTTCTCGCTGCTCTTTGAGCCTGCAGACACCTGGGGGGATACGGGGAAAAAGCTAGGCTGAAAG
ACCGGTTCTTAGAATGACACGCGCCTGGGAGCTCACGGGGACAGCCCCCCCCCAAAGCCCCCAGGGATGT
AATTACGTCCCTCCCCCGCTAGGGGGCAGCAGCGAGCCGCCCGGGGCTCCGCTCCGGTCCGGCGCTCCCC
CCGCATCCCCGAGCCGGCAGCGTGCGGGGACAGCCCGGGCACGGGGAAGGTGGCACGGGATCGCTTTCCT
CTGAACGCTTCTCGCTGCTCTTTGAGCCTGCAGACACCTGGGGGGATACGGGGAAAAAGCTAACTTCTGA
GACGACAACTTTGTATAGAAAAGTTGGCTCCGAATTCGCCCTTGACAGCAGAGATCCAGTTTGGTTAATT
AATTGGCTCCGGTGCCCGTCAGTGGGCAGAGCGCACATCGCCCACAGTCCCCGAGAAGTTGTGGGGAGGG
GTCGGCAATTGAACCGGTGCCTAGAGAAGGTGGCGCGGGGTAAACTGGGAAAGTGATGTCGTGTACTGGC
TCCGCCTTTTTCCCGAGGGTGGGGGAGAACCGTATATAAGTGCAGTAGTCGCCGTGAACGTTCTTTTTCG
CAACGGGTTTGCCGCCAGAACACAGGTAAGTGCCGTGTGTGGTTCCCGCGGGCCTGGCCTCTTTACGGGT
TATGGCCCTTGCGTGCCTTGAATTACTTCCACCTGGCTGCAGTACGTGATTCTTGATCCCGAGCTTCGGG
TTGGAAGTGGGTGGGAGAGTTCGAGGCCTTGCGCTTAAGGAGCCCCTTCGCCTCGTGCTTGAGTTGAGGC
CTGGCCTGGGCGCTGGGGCCGCCGCGTGCGAATCTGGTGGCACCTTCGCGCCTGTCTCGCTGCTTTCGAT
AAGTCTCTAGCCATTTAAAATTTTTGATGACCTGCTGCGACGCTTTTTTTCTGGCAAGATAGTCTTGTAA
ATGCGGGCCAAGATCTGCACACTGGTATTTCGGTTTTTGGGGCCGCGGGCGGCGACGGGGCCCGTGCGTC
CCAGCGCACATGTTCGGCGAGGCGGGGCCTGCGAGCGCGGCCACCGAGAATCGGACGGGGGTAGTCTCAA
GCTGGCCGGCCTGCTCTGGTGCCTGGCCTCGCGCCGCCGTGTATCGCCCCGCCCTGGGCGGCAAGGCTGG
CCCGGTCGGCACCAGTTGCGTGAGCGGAAAGATGGCCGCTTCCCGGCCCTGCTGCAGGGAGCTCAAAATG
GAGGACGCGGCGCTCGGGAGAGCGGGCGGGTGAGTCACCCACACAAAGGAAAAGGGCCTTTCCGTCCTCA
GCCGTCGCTTCATGTGACTCCACGGAGTACCGGGCGCCGTCCAGGCACCTCGATTAGTTCTCGAGCTTTT
GGAGTACGTCGTCTTTAGGTTGGGGGGAGGGGTTTTATGCGATGGAGTTTCCCCACACTGAGTGGGTGGA
GACTGAAGTTAGGCCAGCTTGGCACTTGATGTAATTCTCCTTGGAATTTGCCCTTTTTGAGTTTGGATCT
TGGTTCATTCTCAAGCCTCAGACAGTGGTTCAAAGTTTTTTTCTTCCATTTCAGGTGTCGTGAGAAGGGC
GAATTCGACCCAAGTTTGTACAAAAAAGCAGGCTGGATCCAGGTGCCACCATGGTGAGCGAGCTGATTAA
GGAGAACATGCACATGAAGCTGTACATGGAGGGCACCGTGAACAACCACCACTTCAAGTGCACATCCGAG
GGCGAAGGCAAGCCCTACGAGGGCACCCAGACCATGAGAATCAAGGCGGTCGAGGGCGGCCCTCTCCCCT
TCGCCTTCGACATCCTGGCTACCAGCTTCATGTACGGCAGCAAAACCTTCATCAACCACACCCAGGGCAT
CCCCGACTTCTTTAAGCAGTCCTTCCCCGAGGGCTTCACATGGGAGAGAGTCACCACATACGAAGATGGG
GGCGTGCTGACCGCTACCCAGGACACCAGCCTCCAGGACGGCTGCCTCATCTACAACGTCAAGATCAGAG
GGGTGAACTTCCCATCCAACGGCCCTGTGATGCAGAAGAAAACACTCGGCTGGGAGGCCTCCACCGAGAC
ACTGTACCCCGCTGACGGCGGCCTGGAAGGCAGAGCCGACATGGCCCTGAAGCTCGTGGGCGGGGGCCAC
CTGATCTGCAACCTTAAGACCACATACAGATCCAAGAAACCCGCTAAGAACCTCAAGATGCCCGGCGTCT
ACTATGTGGACAGGAGACTGGAAAGAATCAAGGAGGCCGACAAAGAGACATACGTCGAGCAGCACGAGGT
GGCTGTGGCCAGATACTGCGACCTCCCTAGCAAACTGGGGCACAAACTTAATTGAGAATTCTACCACCCA
GCTTTCTTGTACAAAGTGGTACGTCTCAAGACCAGAGGTCTCTGCTTGACCTTCATCATACAGCTAGATA
ACCAAAGATCATACAGCTAGATAACCAAAGATCATACAGCTAGATAACCAAAGATCATACAGCTAGATAA
CCAAAGACAACCAGAAGAGACCTGTGCTTCACTCCTCAGGTGCAGGCTGCCTATCAGAAGGTGGTGGCTG
GTGTGGCCAATGCCCTGGCTCACAAATACCACTGAGATCTTTTTCCCTCTGCCAAAAATTATGGGGACAT
CATGAAGCCCCTTGAGCATCTGACTTCTGGCTAATAAAGGAAATTTATTTTCATTGCAATAGTGTGTTGG
AATTTTTTGTGTCTCTCACTCGGAAGGACATATGGGAGGGCAAATCATTTAAAACATCAGAATGAGTATT
TGGTTTAGAGTTTGGCAACATATGCCCATATGCTGGCTGCCATGAACAAAGGTTGGCTATAAAGAGGTCA
TCAGTATATGAAACAGCCCCCTGCTGTCCATTCCTTATTCCATAGAAAAGCCTTGACTTGAGGTTAGATT
TTTTTTATATTTTGTTTTGTGTTATTTTTTTCTTTAACATCCCTAAAATTTTCCTTACATGTTTTACTAG
CCAGATTTTTCCTCCTCTCCTGACTACTCCCAGTCATAGCTGTCCCTCTTCTCTTATGGAGATCCCGAGC
GGTGCGTTTTTATGCTTGTAGTATTGTATAATGTTTTTAAGATCCAAGCTTCTGACCTCTTCTCTTCCTC
CCACAGGGCCTCGAGACAATTGCATCGATGGTACCAGTGAAAGTCTGCAATGAATTCGAGTTGGCGCGCC
TGTCATTCTAAATCTCTCTTTCAGCCTAAAGCTTTTTCCCCGTATCCCCCCAGGTGTCTGCAGGCTCAAA
GAGCAGCGAGAAGCGTTCAGAGGAAAGCGATCCCGTGCCACCTTCCCCGTGCCCGGGCTGTCCCCGCACG
CTGCCGGCTCGGGGATGCGGGGGGAGCGCCGGACCGGAGCGGAGCCCCGGGCGGCTCGCTGCTGCCCCCT
AGCGGGGGAGGGACGTAATTACATCCCTGGGGGCTTTGGGAGGGGGCTGTCCCCGTGAGCTCCCAGGCGC
GCCTGTCATTCTAAATCTCTCTTTCAGCCTAAAGCTTTTTCCCCGTATCCCCCCAGGTGTCTGCAGGCTC
AAAGAGCAGCGAGAAGCGTTCAGAGGAAAGCGATCCCGTGCCACCTTCCCCGTGCCCGGGCTGTCCCCGC
ACGCTGCCGGCTCGGGGATGCGGGGGGAGCGCCGGACCGGAGCGGAGCCCCGGGCGGCTCGCTGCTGCCC
CCTAGCGGGGGAGGGACGTAATTACATCCCTGGGGGCTTTGGGGGGGGGCTGTCCCCGTGAGCTCCCAGG
CGCGCCAACTCGGTACCGTATCGATGTCGACGTTAACGCTAGTGATATCAACTTTGTATAGAAAAGTTGG
CTCCGAATTCGCCCTTGACAGCAGAGATCCAGTTTGGTTAATTAATTGGCTCCGGTGCCCGTCAGTGGGC
AGAGCGCACATCGCCCACAGTCCCCGAGAAGTTGTGGGGAGGGGTCGGCAATTGAACCGGTGCCTAGAGA
AGGTGGCGCGGGGTAAACTGGGAAAGTGATGTCGTGTACTGGCTCCGCCTTTTTCCCGAGGGTGGGGGAG
AACCGTATATAAGTGCAGTAGTCGCCGTGAACGTTCTTTTTCGCAACGGGTTTGCCGCCAGAACACAGGT
AAGTGCCGTGTGTGGTTCCCGCGGGCCTGGCCTCTTTACGGGTTATGGCCCTTGCGTGCCTTGAATTACT
TCCACCTGGCTGCAGTACGTGATTCTTGATCCCGAGCTTCGGGTTGGAAGTGGGTGGGAGAGTTCGAGGC
CTTGCGCTTAAGGAGCCCCTTCGCCTCGTGCTTGAGTTGAGGCCTGGCCTGGGCGCTGGGGCCGCCGCGT
GCGAATCTGGTGGCACCTTCGCGCCTGTCTCGCTGCTTTCGATAAGTCTCTAGCCATTTAAAATTTTTGA
TGACCTGCTGCGACGCTTTTTTTCTGGCAAGATAGTCTTGTAAATGCGGGCCAAGATCTGCACACTGGTA
TTTCGGTTTTTGGGGCCGCGGGCGGCGACGGGGCCCGTGCGTCCCAGCGCACATGTTCGGCGAGGCGGGG
CCTGCGAGCGCGGCCACCGAGAATCGGACGGGGGTAGTCTCAAGCTGGCCGGCCTGCTCTGGTGCCTGGC
CTCGCGCCGCCGTGTATCGCCCCGCCCTGGGCGGCAAGGCTGGCCCGGTCGGCACCAGTTGCGTGAGCGG
AAAGATGGCCGCTTCCCGGCCCTGCTGCAGGGAGCTCAAAATGGAGGACGCGGCGCTCGGGAGAGCGGGC
GGGTGAGTCACCCACACAAAGGAAAAGGGCCTTTCCGTCCTCAGCCGTCGCTTCATGTGACTCCACGGAG
TACCGGGCGCCGTCCAGGCACCTCGATTAGTTCTCGAGCTTTTGGAGTACGTCGTCTTTAGGTTGGGGGG
AGGGGTTTTATGCGATGGAGTTTCCCCACACTGAGTGGGTGGAGACTGAAGTTAGGCCAGCTTGGCACTT
GATGTAATTCTCCTTGGAATTTGCCCTTTTTGAGTTTGGATCTTGGTTCATTCTCAAGCCTCAGACAGTG
GTTCAAAGTTTTTTTCTTCCATTTCAGGTGTCGTGAGAAGGGCGAATTCGACCCAAGTTTGTACAAAAAA
GCAGGCTCGCCACCATGGTGAGCAAGGGCGAGGAGCTGTTCACCGGGGTGGTGCCCATCCTGGTCGAGCT
GGACGGCGACGTAAACGGCCACAAGTTCAGCGTGAGGGGCGAGGGCGAGGGCGATGCCACCAACGGCAAG
CTGACCCTGAAGTTCATCTGCACCACCGGCAAGCTGCCCGTGCCCTGGCCCACCCTCGTGACCACCCTGA
GCCACGGCGTGCAGTGCTTCGCCCGCTACCCCGACCACATGAAGCAGCACGACTTCTTCAAGTCCGCCAT
GCCCGAAGGCTACGTCCAGGAGCGCACCATCTTCTTCAAGGACGACGGCACCTACAAGACCCGCGCCGAG
GTGAAGTTCGAGGGCGACACCCTAGTGAACCGCATCGAGCTGAAGGGCGTCGACTTCAAGGAGGACGGCA
ACATCCTGGGGCACAAGCTGGAGTACAACTTCAACAGCCACAACATCTATATCATGGCCGTCAAGCAGAA
GAACGGCATCAAGGTGAACTTCAAGATCCGCCACAACGTGGAGGACGGCAGCGTGCAGCTCGCCGACCAC
TACCAGCAGAACACCCCCATCGGCGACGGCCCCGTGCTGCTGCCCGACAGCCACTACCTGAGCACCCAGT
CCGTGCTGAGCAAAGACCCCAACGAGAAGCGCGATCACATGGTCCTGCTGGAGTTCCGCACCGCCGCCGG
GATCACTCTCGGCATGGACGAGCTGTACAAGTAATACCACCCAGCTTTCTTGTACAAAGTGGTACGCGTG
AATTCACTCCTCAGGTGCAGGCTGCCTATCAGAAGGTGGTGGCTGGTGTGGCCAATGCCCTGGCTCACAA
ATACCACTGAGATCTTTTTCCCTCTGCCAAAAATTATGGGGACATCATGAAGCCCCTTGAGCATCTGACT
TCTGGCTAATAAAGGAAATTTATTTTCATTGCAATAGTGTGTTGGAATTTTTTGTGTCTCTCACTCGGAA
GGACATATGGGAGGGCAAATCATTTAAAACATCAGAATGAGTATTTGGTTTAGAGTTTGGCAACATATGC
CCATATGCTGGCTGCCATGAACAAAGGTTGGCTATAAAGAGGTCATCAGTATATGAAACAGCCCCCTGCT
GTCCATTCCTTATTCCATAGAAAAGCCTTGACTTGAGGTTAGATTTTTTTTATATTTTGTTTTGTGTTAT
TTTTTTCTTTAACATCCCTAAAATTTTCCTTACATGTTTTACTAGCCAGATTTTTCCTCCTCTCCTGACT
ACTCCCAGTCATAGCTGTCCCTCTTCTCTTATGGAGATCCCTCGACCTGCAGCCCAAGCTTGGCGTAATC
ATGGTCATAGCTGTTTCCTGTGTGAAATTGTTATCCGCTCACAATTCCACACAACATACGAGCCGGAAGC
ATAAAGTGTAAAGCCTGGGGTGCCTAATGAGTGAGCTAACTCACATTAATTGCGTTGCGCTCACTGCCCG
CTTTCCAGTCGGGAAACCTGTCGTGCCAGCGGATCGACAGTACTAAGCTTGGTCTAATACCCAATCTCTC
GTCTTATCCAGATGTTTTATACGCCTCTGGCCCGTGTCTCAAAATCTCTGATGTTACATTGCACAAGATA
AAATAATATCATCATGAACAATAAAACTGTCTGCTTACATAAACAGTAATACAAGGGGTGTTATGAGCCA
TATTCAACGGGAAACGTCGAGGCCGCGATTAAATTCCAACATGGATGCTGATTTATATGGGTATAAATGG
GCTCGCGATAATGTCGGGCAATCAGGTGCGACAATCTATCGCTTGTATGGGAAGCCCGATGCGCCAGAGT
TGTTTCTGAAACATGGCAAAGGTAGCGTTGCCAATGATGTTACAGATGAGATGGTCAGACTAAACTGGCT
GACGGAATTTATGCCTCTTCCGACCATCAAGCATTTTATCCGTACTCCTGATGATGCATGGTTACTCACC
ACTGCGATCCCCGGAAAAACAGCATTCCAGGTATTAGAAGAATATCCTGATTCAGGTGAAAATATTGTTG
ATGCGCTGGCAGTGTTCCTGCGCCGGTTGCATTCGATTCCTGTTTGTAATTGTCCTTTTAACAGCGATCG
CGTATTTCGTCTCGCTCAGGCGCAATCACGAATGAATAACGGTTTGGTTGATGCGAGTGATTTTGATGAC
GAGCGTAATGGCTGGCCTGTTGAACAAGTCTGGAAAGAAATGCATAAACTTTTGCCATTCTCACCGGATT
CAGTCGTCACTCATGGTGATTTCTCACTTGATAACCTTATTTTTGACGAGGGGAAATTAATAGGTTGTAT
TGATGTTGGACGAGTCGGAATCGCAGACCGATACCAGGATCTTGCCATCCTATGGAACTGCCTCGGTGAG
TTTTCTCCTTCATTACAGAAACGGCTTTTTCAAAAATATGGTATTGATAATCCTGATATGAATAAATTGC
AGTTTCATTTGATGCTCGATGAGTTTTTCTAATCAGAATTGGTTAATTGGTTGTAACACTGGCAGAGCAT
TACGCTGACTTGACGGGACGGCGCAAGCTCATGACCAAAATCCCTTAACGTGAGTTACGCGTCGTTCCAC
TGAGCGTCAGAGGTATCACTAGTATTACAGAGGTAAGTTATAACAGTCGCCTAACCC
Features (pLannotate 1.2.2; 28 found; start..end, strand, type, name):
     87..675     -  rep_origin     ori: high-copy-number ColE1/pMB1/pBR322/pUC origin of replication
    846..1706    -  CDS            AmpR: β-lactamase; bla; confers resistance to ampicillin, carbenicillin, and related antibiotics
   1707..1778    -  promoter       AmpR promoter: bla
   1857..2456    +  CDS            PuroR: puromycin N-acetyltransferase; pac from Streptomyces alboniger; confers resistance to puromycin
   2461..2541    +  CDS            HBB (fragment): HBB_PONPY - Experimental evidence at transcript level: Swiss-Prot protein existence level 2. Involved in oxygen transport from the lung to the various peripheral tissues. From Pongo pygmaeus (Bornean orangutan).
   2612..2667    +  polyA_signal   β-globin poly(A) signal: rabbit β-globin polyadenylation signal (Gil and Proudfoot, 1987)
   3646..3666    +  protein_bind   attB4: mutant version of attB; core recombination site for the Gateway® BP reaction BP Clonase™
   3734..3945    +  promoter       EF-1α core promoter: core promoter for human elongation factor EF-1α
   3946..4884    +  intron         EF-1α intron A: intron upstream of the start codon of human EF-1α
   4911..4931    +  protein_bind   attB1: mutant version of attB; core recombination site for the Gateway® BP reaction BP Clonase™
   4951..5646    +  CDS            mKate2: mKate2 is a basic (constitutively fluorescent) red fluorescent protein published in 2009, derived from Entacmaea quadricolor. It is reported to be a rapidly-maturing monomer with moderate acid sensitivity.
   5666..5690    -  protein_bind   attB2: mutant version of attB; recombination site for the Gateway® BP reaction BP Clonase™
   5838..5912    +  CDS            HBB (fragment): HBB_PONPY - Experimental evidence at transcript level: Swiss-Prot protein existence level 2. Involved in oxygen transport from the lung to the various peripheral tissues. From Pongo pygmaeus (Bornean orangutan).
   5983..6038    +  polyA_signal   β-globin poly(A) signal: rabbit β-globin polyadenylation signal (Gil and Proudfoot, 1987)
   6422..6447    +  misc_feature   SA: splice acceptor site
   7119..7139    +  protein_bind   attB4: mutant version of attB; core recombination site for the Gateway® BP reaction BP Clonase™
   7207..7418    +  promoter       EF-1α core promoter: core promoter for human elongation factor EF-1α
   7419..8357    +  intron         EF-1α intron A: intron upstream of the start codon of human EF-1α
   8384..8404    +  protein_bind   attB1: mutant version of attB; core recombination site for the Gateway® BP reaction BP Clonase™
   8415..9131    +  CDS            EBFP2: EBFP2 is a basic (constitutively fluorescent) blue fluorescent protein published in 2007, derived from Aequorea victoria. It is reported to be a rapidly-maturing monomer with moderate acid sensitivity.
   9139..9163    -  protein_bind   attB2: mutant version of attB; recombination site for the Gateway® BP reaction BP Clonase™
   9167..9247    +  CDS            HBB (fragment): HBB_PONPY - Experimental evidence at transcript level: Swiss-Prot protein existence level 2. Involved in oxygen transport from the lung to the various peripheral tissues. From Pongo pygmaeus (Bornean orangutan).
   9318..9373    +  polyA_signal   β-globin poly(A) signal: rabbit β-globin polyadenylation signal (Gil and Proudfoot, 1987)
   9756..9778    -  protein_bind   lac operator (fragment): The lac repressor binds to the lac operator to inhibit transcription in E. coli. This inhibition can be relieved by adding lactose or isopropyl-β-D-thiogalactopyranoside (IPTG). lac repressor encoded by lacI
   9782..9812    -  promoter       lac promoter: promoter for the E. coli lac operon
   9827..9848    -  protein_bind   CAP binding site: CAP binding activates transcription in the presence of cAMP. E. coli catabolite activator protein
   9861..9900    -  CDS            lacI (fragment): lac repressor; lacI; The lac repressor binds to the lac operator to inhibit transcription in E. coli. This inhibition can be relieved by adding lactose or isopropyl-β-D-thiogalactopyranoside (IPTG).
  10073..10882   +  CDS            KanR: aminoglycoside phosphotransferase; aph(3')-Ia; confers resistance to kanamycin in bacteria or G418 (Geneticin®) in eukaryotes
