[The description below was written by a language model from this plasmid's Addgene catalogue record and pLannotate feature annotations shown in this document.]
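Description:
LSB-hsa-miR-9-5p is an 11 kb mammalian expression plasmid built on the Low Sensor Backbone (LSB), designed as a fluorescent reporter of microRNA activity for synthetic biology work. It replicates in E. coli from a high-copy ColE1/pUC-type origin and carries both β-lactamase (AmpR) and an aminoglycoside phosphotransferase (KanR), so it is selected with ampicillin and kanamycin together. A fragmentary lac promoter/operator region is a backbone remnant.

The payload consists of two parallel transcription units in the same orientation. Each is driven by the human EF-1α core promoter with its intron A and terminated by a rabbit β-globin polyadenylation signal, and each is flanked by Gateway attB4, attB1 and attB2 scars. The first unit encodes the red fluorescent protein mKate2. According to the catalogue entry, its 3' UTR carries the target sequence for human miR-9-5p; the target is not annotated as a feature, but it would fall in the unannotated stretch between the mKate2 cassette's attB2 site and the β-globin sequences. The second unit encodes the blue protein EBFP2 without a miRNA target and serves as an internal normaliser. In cells where miR-9-5p is active, the mKate2 transcript is repressed while EBFP2 is unaffected, so the mKate2-to-EBFP2 ratio reports miRNA activity independently of plasmid dose.

A puromycin N-acetyltransferase gene with its own β-globin poly(A) allows puromycin selection in mammalian cells, though no promoter for it is annotated. The depositor notes that the repeated poly(A) elements make the plasmid inherently unstable. The physical plasmid also differs slightly from the deposited sequence, with short insertions flanking the puromycin coding region that do not impair selection.
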