Addgene plasmid #103749: LSB-hsa-miR-9-5p
Purpose: Used to sense miRNA activity using fluorescence based tools. hsa-miR-9-5p target in 3' UTR of of mKate. miRNA activity can be measured by the repression of mKate2 relative to EBFP2 fluorescent proteins . Plasmid is inherently unstable; please see Depositor Comments
Depositing lab: Ron Weiss. Depositing organization: Massachusetts Institute of Technology. Publication: A mixed antagonistic/synergistic miRNA repression model enables accurate predictions of multi-input miRNA sensor activity. Gam JJ, Babb J, Weiss R. Nat Commun. 2018 Jun 22;9(1):2430. doi: 10.1038/s41467-018-04575-0. PubMed 29934631.
Backbone
  Vector backbone: Low Sensor Backbone (LSB)
  Vector type: Mammalian Expression, Synthetic Biology
Growth in bacteria
  Bacterial resistance: Ampicillin and Kanamycin, 100 & 50 μg/mL
  Growth temperature: 30°C
  Growth strain: NEB Stable
  Copy number: High Copy
Gene/Insert
  Gene/Insert name: hsa-miR-9-5p target
  Species: H. sapiens (human)
  Promoter: EF-1a
  Cloning method: Gibson Cloning
Terms and licenses: Academic/Nonprofit Terms; Industry Terms: Not Available to Industry
Depositor comments: Please note that this plasmid is inherently unstable due to a repeating poly A element. We recommend performing a diagnostic digest on multiple colonies upon receipt. The depositors would like to note the presence of several discrepancies between the depositor sequence and physical plasmid sequence. In particular, the sequences upstream and downstream of the puromycin coding region have 10 bp insertions which do not affect the ability to perform puromycin selection. The sequences for those regions within the physical plasmids are as follows: Upstream of Puro: GAATTCGACCGCCTGTCTCAAGGTGCCACC; Downstream of Puro: GCTTTGAGACTACGCGTGAATTCACTCCTC. Please contact if you are interested in this plasmid prior to placing an order.
How to cite: LSB-hsa-miR-9-5p was a gift from Ron Weiss (Addgene plasmid # 103749 ; http://n2t.net/addgene:103749 ; RRID:Addgene_103749)
