>Addgene plasmid #103749 | LSB-hsa-miR-9-5p | depositor partial sequence | sequence record 196547 | hsa-miR-9-5p target
TCATACAGCTAGATAACCAAAGA
